>Addgene plasmid #174580 | pPGC-C | depositor full sequence | sequence record 338723 | pPGC-C sequence 6238 bps
TCCTGCATCTTTTAATCAAATCCCAAGATGTGTATAAACGCGCCGGTATGTACAGGAAGAGGTTTATACT
AAACTGTTACATTGCAAACGTGGTTTCGTGTGCCAAGTGTGAAAACCGATGTTTAATCAAGGCTCTGACG
CATTTCTACAACCACGACTCCAAGTGTGTGGGTGAAGTCATGCATCTTTTAATCAAATCCCAAGATGTGT
ATAAACCACCAAACTGCCAAAAAATGAAAACTGTCGACAAGCTCTGTCCGTTTGCTGGCAACTGCAAGGG
ACTCAATCCTATTTGTAATTATTGAATAATAAAACAATTATAAATGTCAAATTTGTTTTTTATTAACGAT
ACAAACCAAACGCAACAAGAACATTTGTAGTATTATCTATAATTGAAAACGCGTAGTTATAATCGCTGAG
GTAATATTTAAAATCATTTTCAAATGATTCACAGTTAATTTGCGACAATATAATTTTATTTTCACATAAA
CTAGACGCCTTGTCGTCCTCTTCTTCGTATTCCTTCTCTTTTTCATTTTTCTCTTCATAAAAATTAACAT
AGTTATTATCGTATCCATATATGTATCTATCGTATAGAGTAAATTTTTTGTTGTCATAAATATATATGTC
TTTTTTAATGGGGTGTATAGTACCGCTGCGCATAGTTTTTCTGTAATTTACAACAGTGCTATTTTCTGGT
AGTTCTTCGGAGTGTGTTGCTTTAATTATTAAATTTATATAATCAATGAATTTGGGATCGTCGGTTTTGT
ACAATATGTTGCCGGCATAGTACGCAGCTTCTTCTAGTTCAATTACACCATTTTTTAGCAGCACCGGATT
AACATAACTTTCCAAAATGTTGTACGAACCGTTAAACAAAAACAGTTCACCTCCCTTTTCTATACTATTG
TCTGCGAGCAGTTGTTTGTTGTTAAAAATAACAGCCATTGTAATGAGACGCACAAACTAATATCACAAAC
TGGAAATGTCTATCAATATATAGTTGCTGATGGCCGGCCGTAATGAGACGCACAAACTAATATCACAAAC
TGGAAATGTCTATCAATATATAGTTGCTCTAGTTATTAATAGTAATCAATTACGGGGTCATTAGTTCATA
GCCCATATATGGAGTTCCGCGTTACATAACTTACGGTAAATGGCCCGCCTGGCTGACCGCCCAACGACCC
CCGCCCATTGACGTCAATAATGACGTATGTTCCCATAGTAACGCCAATAGGGACTTTCCATTGACGTCAA
TGGGTGGAGTATTTACGGTAAACTGCCCACTTGGCAGTACATCAAGTGTATCATATGCCAAGTACGCCCC
CTATTGACGTCAATGACGGTAAATGGCCCGCCTGGCATTATGCCCAGTACATGACCTTATGGGACTTTCC
TACTTGGCAGTACATCTACGTATTAGTCATCGCTATTACCATGCATGGTCGAGGTGAGCCCCACGTTCTG
CTTCACTCTCCCCATCTCCCCCCCCTCCCCACCCCCAATTTTGTATTTATTTATTTTTTAATTATTTTGT
GCAGCGATGGGGGCGGGGGGGGGGGGGGGGCGCGCGCCAGGCGGGGCGGGGCGGGGCGAGGGGCGGGGCG
GGGCGAGGCGGAGAGGTGCGGCGGCAGCCAATCAGAGCGGCGCGCTCCGAAAGTTTCCTTTTATGGCGAG
GCGGCGGCGGCGGCGGCCCTATAAAAAGCGAAGCGCGCGGCGGGCGGGAGTCGCTGCGCGCTGCCTTCGC
CCCGTGCCCCGCTCCGCCGCCGCCTCGCGCCGCCCGCCCCGGCTCTGACTGACCGCGTTACTCCCACAGG
TGAGCGGGCGGGACGGCCCTTCTCCTTCGGGCTGTAATTAGCGCTTGGTTTAATGACGGCTTGTTTCTTT
TCTGTGGCTGCGTGAAAGCCTTGAGGGGCTCCGGGAGGGCCCTTTGTGCGGGGGGAGCGGCTCGGGGCTG
TCCGCGGGGGGACGGCTGCCTTCGGGGGGGACGGGGCAGGGCGGGGTTCGGCTTCTGGCGTGTGACCGGC
GGCTCTAGAGCCTCTGCTAACCATGTTCATGCCTTCTTCTTTTTCCTACAGCTCCTGGGCAACGTGCTGG
TTATTGTGCTGTCTCATCATTTTGGCAAAGAATTGGATCGGACCGAAATTAATACGACTCACTATAGGGG
AATTGTGAGCGGATAACAATTCCCCGGAGTTAATCCGGGACCTTTAATTCAACCCAACACAATATATTAT
AGTTAAATAAGAATTATTATCAAATCATTTGTATATTAATTAAAATACTATACTGTAAATTACATTTTAT
TTACAATCAAAGGAGATATACAATGTGAGACCGATATCAATACGCAAACCGCCTCTCCCCGCGCGTTGGC
CGATTCATTAATGCAGCTGGCACGACAGGTTTCCCGACTGGAAAGCGGGCAGTGAGCGCAACGCAATTAA
TGTGAGTTAGCTCACTCATTAGGCACCCCAGGCTTTACACTTTATGCTTCCGGCTCGTATGTTGTGTGGA
ATTGTGAGCGGATAACAATTTCACACATACTAGAGAAAGAGGAGAAATACTAGATGGCTTCCTCCGAGGA
CGTTATCAAAGAGTTCATGCGTTTCAAAGTTCGTATGGAAGGTTCCGTTAACGGTCACGAGTTCGAAATC
GAAGGTGAAGGTGAAGGTCGTCCGTACGAAGGTACCCAGACCGCTAAACTGAAAGTTACCAAAGGTGGTC
CGCTGCCGTTCGCTTGGGACATCCTGTCCCCGCAGTTCCAGTACGGTTCCAAAGCTTACGTTAAACACCC
GGCTGACATCCCGGACTACCTGAAACTGTCCTTCCCGGAAGGTTTCAAATGGGAACGTGTTATGAACTTC
GAGGACGGTGGTGTTGTTACCGTTACCCAGGACTCCTCCCTGCAAGACGGTGAGTTCATCTACAAAGTTA
AACTGCGTGGTACCAACTTCCCGTCCGACGGTCCGGTTATGCAGAAAAAAACCATGGGTTGGGAAGCTTC
CACCGAACGTATGTACCCGGAGGACGGTGCTCTGAAAGGTGAAATCAAAATGCGTCTGAAACTGAAAGAC
GGTGGTCACTACGACGCTGAAGTTAAAACCACCTACATGGCTAAAAAACCGGTTCAGCTGCCGGGTGCTT
ACAAAACCGACATCAAACTGGACATCACCTCCCACAACGAGGACTACACCATCGTTGAACAGTACGAACG
TGCTGAAGGTCGTCACTCCACCGGTGCTTAATAACGCTGATAGTGCTAGTGTAGATCGCTACTAGAGCCA
GGCATCAAATAAAACGAAAGGCTCAGTCGAAAGACTGGGCCTTTCGTTTTATCTGTTGTTTGTCGGTGAA
CGCTCTCTACTAGAGTCACACTGGCTCACCTTCGGGTGGGCCTTTCTGCGTTTATAGGTCTCAGCTTTCT
AGGGATCCACCAGTTTGTGATTAACCTCAGGTGCAGGCTGCCTATCAGAAGGTGGTGGCTGGTGTGGCCA
ATGCCCTGGCTCACAAATACCACTGAGATCGATCTTTTTCCCTCTGCCAAAAATTATGGGGACATCATGA
AGCCCCTTGAGCATCTGACTTCTGGCTAATAAAGGAAATTTATTTTCATTGCAATAGTGTGTTGGAATTT
TTTGTGTCTCTCACTCGGAAGGACATATGGGAGGGCAAATCATTTAAAACATCAGAATGAGTATTTGGTT
TAGAGTTTGGCAACATATGCCCATATGTAACTAGCATAACCCCTTGGGGCCTCTAAACGGGTCTTGAGGG
GTTTTTTGCTGAAAGCATGCGGAGGAAATTCTCCTTGAAGTTTCCCTGGTGTTCAAAGTAAAGGAGTTTG
CACCAGACGCACCTCTGTTCACTGGTCCGGCGTATTAAAACACGATACATTGTTATTAGTACATTTATTA
AGCGCTAGATTCTGTGCGTTGTTGATTTACAGACAATTGTTGTACGTATTTTAATAATTCATTAAATTTA
TAATCTTTAGGGTGGTATGTTAGAGCGAAAATCAAATGATTTTCAGCGTCTTTATATCTGAATTTAAATA
TTAAATCCTCAATAGATTTGTAAAATAGGTTTCGATTAGTTTCAAACAAGGGTTGTTTTTCCGAACCGAT
GGCTGGACTATCTAATGGATTTTCGCTCAACGCCACAAAACTTGCCAAATCTTGTAGCAGCAATCTAGCT
TTGTCGATATTCGTTTGTGTTTTGTTTTGTAATAAAGGTTCGACGTCGTTCAAAATATTATGCGCTTTTG
TATTTCTTTCATCACTGTCGTTAGTGTACAATTGACTCGACGTAAACACGTTAAATAGAGCTTGGACATA
TTTAACATCGGGCGTGTTAGCTTTATTAGGCCGATTATCGTCGTCGTCCCAACCCTCGTCGTTAGAAGTT
GCTTCCGAAGATGATTTTGCCATAGCCACACGACGCCTATTAATTGTGTCGGCTAACACGTCCGCGATCA
AATTTGTAGTTGAGCTTTTTGGAATTGCGATCGCATAACTTCGTATAGCATACATTATACGAAGTTATAA
GCTCGGAACGCTGCGCTCGGTCGTTCGGCTGCGGCGAGCGGTATCAGCTCACTCAAAGGCGGTAATACGG
TTATCCACAGAATCAGGGGATAACGCAGGAAAGAACATGTGAGCAAAAGGCCAGCAAAAGGCCAGGAACC
GTAAAAAGGCCGCGTTGCTGGCGTTTTTCCATAGGCTCCGCCCCCTGACGAGCATCACAAAAATCGACGC
TCAAGTCAGAGGTGGCGAAACCCGACAGGACTATAAAGATACCAGGCGTTTCCCCCTGGAAGCTCCCTCG
TGCGCTCTCCTGTTCCGACCCTGCCGCTTACCGGATACCTGTCCGCCTTTCTCCCTTCGGGAAGCGTGGC
GCTTTCTCAATGCTCACGCTGTAGGTATCTCAGTTCGGTGTAGGTCGTTCGCTCCAAGCTGGGCTGTGTG
CACGAACCCCCCGTTCAGCCCGACCGCTGCGCCTTATCCGGTAACTATCGTCTTGAGTCCAACCCGGTAA
GACACGACTTATCGCCACTGGCAGCAGCCACTGGTAACAGGATTAGCAGAGCGAGGTATGTAGGCGGTGC
TACAGAGTTCTTGAAGTGGTGGCCTAACTACGGCTACACTAGAAGAACAGTATTTGGTATCTGCGCTCTG
CTGAAGCCAGTTACCTTCGGAAAAAGAGTTGGTAGCTCTTGATCCGGCAAACAAACCACCGCTGGTAGCG
GTGGTTTTTTTGTTTGCAAGCAGCAGATTACGCGCAGAAAAAAAGGATCTCAAGAAGATCCTTTGTTACC
AATGCTTAATCAGTGAGGCACCTATCTCAGCGATCTGTCTATTTCGTTCATCCATAGTTGCCTGACTCCC
CGTCGTGTAGATAACTACGATACGGGAGGGCTTACCATCTGGCCCCAGTGCTGCAATGATACCGCGAGAT
CCACGCTCACCGGCTCCAGATTTATCAGCAATAAACCAGCCAGCCGGAAGGGCCGAGCGCAGAAGTGGTC
CTGCAACTTTATCCGCCTCCATCCAGTCTATTAATTGTTGCCGGGAAGCTAGAGTAAGTAGTTCGCCAGT
TAATAGTTTGCGCAACGTTGTTGCCATTGCTACAGGCATCGTGGTGTCACGCTCGTCGTTTGGTATGGCT
TCATTCAGCTCCGGTTCCCAACGATCAAGGCGAGTTACATGATCCCCCATGTTGTGCAAAAAAGCGGTTA
GCTCCTTCGGTCCTCCGATCGTTGTCAGAAGTAAGTTGGCCGCAGTGTTATCACTCATGGTTATGGCAGC
ACTGCATAATTCTCTTACTGTCATGCCATCCGTAAGATGCTTTTCTGTGACTGGTGAGTACTCAACCAAG
TCATTCTGAGAATAGTGTATGCGGCGACCGAGTTGCTCTTGCCCGGCGTCAATACGGGATAATACCGCGC
CACATAGCAGAACTTTAAAAGTGCTCATCATTGGAAAACGTTCTTCGGGGCGAAAACTCTCAAGGATCTT
ACCGCTGTTGAGATCCAGTTCGATGTAACCCACTCGTGCACCCAACTGATCTTCAGCATCTTTTACTTTC
ACCAGCGTTTCTGGGTGAGCAAAAACAGGAAGGCAAAATGCCGCAAAAAAGGGAATAAGGGCGACACGGA
AATGTTGAATACTCATACTCTTCCTTTTTCAATATTATTGAAGCATTTATCAGGGTTATTGTCTCATGTC
CGCGCGTT
Features (pLannotate 1.2.2; 26 found; start..end, strand, type, name):
      4..39      +  CDS            lef2 (fragment): baculovirus late expression factor 2
    181..1008    +  misc_recomb    baculovirus recombination region (lef2/ORF603): contains ORF603 and part of lef2
   1020..1078    +  misc_recomb    baculovirus recombination region (ORF603) (fragment): contains ORF603 and part of lef2
   1140..1443    +  enhancer       CMV enhancer: human cytomegalovirus immediate early enhancer
   1449..1726    +  promoter       chicken β-actin promoter: No description available
   1727..1862    +  intron         hybrid intron (fragment): hybrid between chicken β-actin (CBA) and minute virus of mice (MMV) introns (Gray et al., 2011)
   1951..2081    +  intron         chimeric intron (fragment): chimera between introns from chicken β-actin and rabbit β-globin
   2150..2168    +  promoter       T7 promoter: promoter for bacteriophage T7 RNA polymerase
   2169..2193    +  protein_bind   lac operator: The lac repressor binds to the lac operator to inhibit transcription in E. coli. This inhibition can be relieved by adding lactose or isopropyl-β-D-thiogalactopyranoside (IPTG). lac repressor encoded by lacI
   2209..2318    +  promoter       p10 promoter: baculovirus promoter for expression in insect cells
   2348..2435    +  CDS            lacI (fragment): lac repressor; lacI; The lac repressor binds to the lac operator to inhibit transcription in E. coli. This inhibition can be relieved by adding lactose or isopropyl-β-D-thiogalactopyranoside (IPTG).
   2448..2469    +  protein_bind   CAP binding site: CAP binding activates transcription in the presence of cAMP. E. coli catabolite activator protein
   2484..2514    +  promoter       lac promoter: promoter for the E. coli lac operon
   2522..2538    +  protein_bind   lac operator: The lac repressor binds to the lac operator to inhibit transcription in E. coli. This inhibition can be relieved by adding lactose or isopropyl-β-D-thiogalactopyranoside (IPTG). lac repressor encoded by lacI
   2574..3248    +  CDS            mRFP1: mRFP1 is a basic (constitutively fluorescent) red fluorescent protein published in 2002, derived from Discosoma sp.. It is reported to be a somewhat slowly-maturing monomer with low acid sensitivity.
   3296..3367    +  terminator     rrnB T1 terminator: transcription terminator T1 from the E. coli rrnB gene
   3383..3410    +  terminator     T7Te terminator: phage T7 early transcription terminator
   3455..3523    +  CDS            HBB (fragment): HBB_PONPY - Experimental evidence at transcript level: Swiss-Prot protein existence level 2. Involved in oxygen transport from the lung to the various peripheral tissues. From Pongo pygmaeus (Bornean orangutan).
   3598..3653    +  polyA_signal   β-globin poly(A) signal: rabbit β-globin polyadenylation signal (Gil and Proudfoot, 1987)
   3741..3788    +  terminator     T7 terminator: transcription terminator for bacteriophage T7 RNA polymerase
   3802..3885    +  CDS            PH (fragment): PYHD_NPVAC - Also known as P29, POLH. Experimental evidence at protein level: Swiss-Prot protein existence level 1. Major component of the virus occlusion bodies which are large proteinaceous structures termed polyhedra. These structures serve as the protective package for the virus particles outside the infected host and allow natural transmission of virus between insect hosts, assisting persistence in the environment. Forms the paracrystalline lattice of polyhedra and interacts with enveloped virions as well as other accessory molecules and structures to form a mature viral occlusion body. F
   3889..4261    +  3'UTR          polyhedrin 3' UTR: 3' UTR from the Autographa californica nucleopolyhedrovirus polyhedrin gene (Suzuki et al., 2006)
   4515..4548    +  protein_bind   loxP: Cre-mediated recombination occurs in the 8-bp core sequence (GCATACAT). Cre recombinase
   4716..5303    -  rep_origin     ori: high-copy-number ColE1/pMB1/pBR322/pUC origin of replication
   5316..6176    -  CDS            AmpR: β-lactamase; bla; confers resistance to ampicillin, carbenicillin, and related antibiotics
   6177..6228    -  promoter       AmpR promoter (fragment): bla
