>Addgene plasmid #174580 | pPGC-C | addgene full sequence | sequence record 342965 | Addgene NGS Result
CATGTCCGCGCGTTTCCTGCATCTTTTAATCAAATCCCAAGATGTGTATAAACGCGCCGGTATGTACAGG
AAGAGGTTTATACTAAACTGTTACATTGCAAACGTGGTTTCGTGTGCCAAGTGTGAAAACCGATGTTTAA
TCAAGGCTCTGACGCATTTCTACAACCACGACTCCAAGTGTGTGGGTGAAGTCATGCATCTTTTAATCAA
ATCCCAAGATGTGTATAAACCACCAAACTGCCAAAAAATGAAAACTGTCGACAAGCTCTGTCCGTTTGCT
GGCAACTGCAAGGGACTCAATCCTATTTGTAATTATTGAATAATAAAACAATTATAAATGTCAAATTTGT
TTTTTATTAACGATACAAACCAAACGCAACAAGAACATTTGTAGTATTATCTATAATTGAAAACGCGTAG
TTATAATCGCTGAGGTAATATTTAAAATCATTTTCAAATGATTCACAGTTAATTTGCGACAATATAATTT
TATTTTCACATAAACTAGACGCCTTGTCGTCCTCTTCTTCGTATTCCTTCTCTTTTTCATTTTTCTCTTC
ATAAAAATTAACATAGTTATTATCGTATCCATATATGTATCTATCGTATAGAGTAAATTTTTTGTTGTCA
TAAATATATATGTCTTTTTTAATGGGGTGTATAGTACCGCTGCGCATAGTTTTTCTGTAATTTACAACAG
TGCTATTTTCTGGTAGTTCTTCGGAGTGTGTTGCTTTAATTATTAAATTTATATAATCAATGAATTTGGG
ATCGTCGGTTTTGTACAATATGTTGCCGGCATAGTACGCAGCTTCTTCTAGTTCAATTACACCATTTTTT
AGCAGCACCGGATTAACATAACTTTCCAAAATGTTGTACGAACCGTTAAACAAAAACAGTTCACCTCCCT
TTTCTATACTATTGTCTGCGAGCAGTTGTTTGTTGTTAAAAATAACAGCCATTGTAATGAGACGCACAAA
CTAATATCACAAACTGGAAATGTCTATCAATATATAGTTGCTGATGGCCGGCCGTAATGAGACGCACAAA
CTAATATCACAAACTGGAAATGTCTATCAATATATAGTTGCTCTAGTTATTAATAGTAATCAATTACGGG
GTCATTAGTTCATAGCCCATATATGGAGTTCCGCGTTACATAACTTACGGTAAATGGCCCGCCTGGCTGA
CCGCCCAACGACCCCCGCCCATTGACGTCAATAATGACGTATGTTCCCATAGTAACGCCAATAGGGACTT
TCCATTGACGTCAATGGGTGGAGTATTTACGGTAAACTGCCCACTTGGCAGTACATCAAGTGTATCATAT
GCCAAGTACGCCCCCTATTGACGTCAATGACGGTAAATGGCCCGCCTGGCATTATGCCCAGTACATGACC
TTATGGGACTTTCCTACTTGGCAGTACATCTACGTATTAGTCATCGCTATTACCATGCATGGTCGAGGTG
AGCCCCACGTTCTGCTTCACTCTCCCCATCTCCCCCCCCTCCCCACCCCCAATTTTGTATTTATTTATTT
TTTAATTATTTTGTGCAGCGATGGGGGCGGGGGGGGGGGGGCGGGGCGGGGCGAGGCGGAGAGGTGCGGC
GGCAGCCAATCAGAGCGGCGCGCTCCGAAAGTTTCCTTTTATGGCGAGGCGGCGGCGGCGGCGGCCCTAT
AAAAAGCGAAGCGCGCGGCGGGCGGGAGTCGCTGCGCGCTGCCTTCGCCCCGTGCCCCGCTCCGCCGCCG
CCTCGCGCCGCCCGCCCCGGCTCTGACTGACCGCGTTACTCCCACAGGTGAGCGGGCGGGACGGCCCTTC
TCCTTCGGGCTGTAATTAGCGCTTGGTTTAATGACGGCTTGTTTCTTTTCTGTGGCTGCGTGAAAGCCTT
GAGGGGCTCCGGGAGGGCCCTTTGTGCGGGGGGAGCGGCTCGGGGCTGTCCGCGGGGGGACGGCTGCCTT
CGGGGGGGACGGGGCAGGGCGGGGTTCGGCTTCTGGCGTGTGACCGGCGGCTCTAGAGCCTCTGCTAACC
ATGTTCATGCCTTCTTCTTTTTCCTACAGCTCCTGGGCAACGTGCTGGTTATTGTGCTGTCTCATCATTT
TGGCAAAGAATTGGATCGGACCGAAATTAATACGACTCACTATAGGGGAATTGTGAGCGGATAACAATTC
CCCGGAGTTAATCCGGGACCTTTAATTCAACCCAACACAATATATTATAGTTAAATAAGAATTATTATCA
AATCATTTGTATATTAATTAAAATACTATACTGTAAATTACATTTTATTTACAATCAAAGGAGATATACA
ATGTGAGACCGATATCAATACGCAAACCGCCTCTCCCCGCGCGTTGGCCGATTCATTAATGCAGCTGGCA
CGACAGGTTTCCCGACTGGAAAGCGGGCAGTGAGCGCAACGCAATTAATGTGAGTTAGCTCACTCATTAG
GCACCCCAGGCTTTACACTTTATGCTTCCGGCTCGTATGTTGTGTGGAATTGTGAGCGGATAACAATTTC
ACACATACTAGAGAAAGAGGAGAAATACTAGATGGCTTCCTCCGAGGACGTTATCAAAGAGTTCATGCGT
TTCAAAGTTCGTATGGAAGGTTCCGTTAACGGTCACGAGTTCGAAATCGAAGGTGAAGGTGAAGGTCGTC
CGTACGAAGGTACCCAGACCGCTAAACTGAAAGTTACCAAAGGTGGTCCGCTGCCGTTCGCTTGGGACAT
CCTGTCCCCGCAGTTCCAGTACGGTTCCAAAGCTTACGTTAAACACCCGGCTGACATCCCGGACTACCTG
AAACTGTCCTTCCCGGAAGGTTTCAAATGGGAACGTGTTATGAACTTCGAGGACGGTGGTGTTGTTACCG
TTACCCAGGACTCCTCCCTGCAAGACGGTGAGTTCATCTACAAAGTTAAACTGCGTGGTACCAACTTCCC
GTCCGACGGTCCGGTTATGCAGAAAAAAACCATGGGTTGGGAAGCTTCCACCGAACGTATGTACCCGGAG
GACGGTGCTCTGAAAGGTGAAATCAAAATGCGTCTGAAACTGAAAGACGGTGGTCACTACGACGCTGAAG
TTAAAACCACCTACATGGCTAAAAAACCGGTTCAGCTGCCGGGTGCTTACAAAACCGACATCAAACTGGA
CATCACCTCCCACAACGAGGACTACACCATCGTTGAACAGTACGAACGTGCTGAAGGTCGTCACTCCACC
GGTGCTTAATAACGCTGATAGTGCTAGTGTAGATCGCTACTAGAGCCAGGCATCAAATAAAACGAAAGGC
TCAGTCGAAAGACTGGGCCTTTCGTTTTATCTGTTGTTTGTCGGTGAACGCTCTCTACTAGAGTCACACT
GGCTCACCTTCGGGTGGGCCTTTCTGCGTTTATAGGTCTCAGCTTTCTAGGGATCCACCAGTTTGTGATT
AACCTCAGGTGCAGGCTGCCTATCAGAAGGTGGTGGCTGGTGTGGCCAATGCCCTGGCTCACAAATACCA
CTGAGATCGATCTTTTTCCCTCTGCCAAAAATTATGGGGACATCATGAAGCCCCTTGAGCATCTGACTTC
TGGCTAATAAAGGAAATTTATTTTCATTGCAATAGTGTGTTGGAATTTTTTGTGTCTCTCACTCGGAAGG
ACATATGGGAGGGCAAATCATTTAAAACATCAGAATGAGTATTTGGTTTAGAGTTTGGCAACATATGCCC
ATATGTAACTAGCATAACCCCTTGGGGCCTCTAAACGGGTCTTGAGGGGTTTTTTGCTGAAAGCATGCGG
AGGAAATTCTCCTTGAAGTTTCCCTGGTGTTCAAAGTAAAGGAGTTTGCACCAGACGCACCTCTGTTCAC
TGGTCCGGCGTATTAAAACACGATACATTGTTATTAGTACATTTATTAAGCGCTAGATTCTGTGCGTTGT
TGATTTACAGACAATTGTTGTACGTATTTTAATAATTCATTAAATTTATAATCTTTAGGGTGGTATGTTA
GAGCGAAAATCAAATGATTTTCAGCGTCTTTATATCTGAATTTAAATATTAAATCCTCAATAGATTTGTA
AAATAGGTTTCGATTAGTTTCAAACAAGGGTTGTTTTTCCGAACCGATGGCTGGACTATCTAATGGATTT
TCGCTCAACGCCACAAAACTTGCCAAATCTTGTAGCAGCAATCTAGCTTTGTCGATATTCGTTTGTGTTT
TGTTTTGTAATAAAGGTTCGACGTCGTTCAAAATATTATGCGCTTTTGTATTTCTTTCATCACTGTCGTT
AGTGTACAATTGACTCGACGTAAACACGTTAAATAGAGCTTGGACATATTTAACATCGGGCGTGTTAGCT
TTATTAGGCCGATTATCGTCGTCGTCCCAACCCTCGTCGTTAGAAGTTGCTTCCGAAGATGATTTTGCCA
TAGCCACACGACGCCTATTAATTGTGTCGGCTAACACGTCCGCGATCAAATTTGTAGTTGAGCTTTTTGG
AATTGCGATCGCATAACTTCGTATAGCATACATTATACGAAGTTATAAGCTCGGAACGCTGCGCTCGGTC
GTTCGGCTGCGGCGAGCGGTATCAGCTCACTCAAAGGCGGTAATACGGTTATCCACAGAATCAGGGGATA
ACGCAGGAAAGAACATGTGAGCAAAAGGCCAGCAAAAGGCCAGGAACCGTAAAAAGGCCGCGTTGCTGGC
GTTTTTCCATAGGCTCCGCCCCCTGACGAGCATCACAAAAATCGACGCTCAAGTCAGAGGTGGCGAAACC
CGACAGGACTATAAAGATACCAGGCGTTTCCCCCTGGAAGCTCCCTCGTGCGCTCTCCTGTTCCGACCCT
GCCGCTTACCGGATACCTGTCCGCCTTTCTCCCTTCGGGAAGCGTGGCGCTTTCTCATAGCTCACGCTGT
AGGTATCTCAGTTCGGTGTAGGTCGTTCGCTCCAAGCTGGGCTGTGTGCACGAACCCCCCGTTCAGCCCG
ACCGCTGCGCCTTATCCGGTAACTATCGTCTTGAGTCCAACCCGGTAAGACACGACTTATCGCCACTGGC
AGCAGCCACTGGTAACAGGATTAGCAGAGCGAGGTATGTAGGCGGTGCTACAGAGTTCTTGAAGTGGTGG
CCTAACTACGGCTACACTAGAAGAACAGTATTTGGTATCTGCGCTCTGCTGAAGCCAGTTACCTTCGGAA
AAAGAGTTGGTAGCTCTTGATCCGGCAAACAAACCACCGCTGGTAGCGGTGGTTTTTTTGTTTGCAAGCA
GCAGATTACGCGCAGAAAAAAAGGATCTCAAGAAGATCCTTTGTTACCAATGCTTAATCAGTGAGGCACC
TATCTCAGCGATCTGTCTATTTCGTTCATCCATAGTTGCCTGACTCCCCGTCGTGTAGATAACTACGATA
CGGGAGGGCTTACCATCTGGCCCCAGTGCTGCAATGATACCGCGAGATCCACGCTCACCGGCTCCAGATT
TATCAGCAATAAACCAGCCAGCCGGAAGGGCCGAGCGCAGAAGTGGTCCTGCAACTTTATCCGCCTCCAT
CCAGTCTATTAATTGTTGCCGGGAAGCTAGAGTAAGTAGTTCGCCAGTTAATAGTTTGCGCAACGTTGTT
GCCATTGCTACAGGCATCGTGGTGTCACGCTCGTCGTTTGGTATGGCTTCATTCAGCTCCGGTTCCCAAC
GATCAAGGCGAGTTACATGATCCCCCATGTTGTGCAAAAAAGCGGTTAGCTCCTTCGGTCCTCCGATCGT
TGTCAGAAGTAAGTTGGCCGCAGTGTTATCACTCATGGTTATGGCAGCACTGCATAATTCTCTTACTGTC
ATGCCATCCGTAAGATGCTTTTCTGTGACTGGTGAGTACTCAACCAAGTCATTCTGAGAATAGTGTATGC
GGCGACCGAGTTGCTCTTGCCCGGCGTCAATACGGGATAATACCGCGCCACATAGCAGAACTTTAAAAGT
GCTCATCATTGGAAAACGTTCTTCGGGGCGAAAACTCTCAAGGATCTTACCGCTGTTGAGATCCAGTTCG
ATGTAACCCACTCGTGCACCCAACTGATCTTCAGCATCTTTTACTTTCACCAGCGTTTCTGGGTGAGCAA
AAACAGGAAGGCAAAATGCCGCAAAAAAGGGAATAAGGGCGACACGGAAATGTTGAATACTCATACTCTT
CCTTTTTCAATATTATTGAAGCATTTATCAGGGTTATTGTCT
Features (pLannotate 1.2.2; 27 found; start..end, strand, type, name):
     18..53      +  CDS            lef2 (fragment): baculovirus late expression factor 2
    195..1022    +  misc_recomb    baculovirus recombination region (lef2/ORF603): contains ORF603 and part of lef2
   1034..1092    +  misc_recomb    baculovirus recombination region (ORF603) (fragment): contains ORF603 and part of lef2
   1154..1457    +  enhancer       CMV enhancer: human cytomegalovirus immediate early enhancer
   1463..1581    +  promoter       chicken β-actin promoter (fragment): No description available
   1578..1704    +  promoter       chicken β-actin promoter (fragment): No description available
   1705..1840    +  intron         hybrid intron (fragment): hybrid between chicken β-actin (CBA) and minute virus of mice (MMV) introns (Gray et al., 2011)
   1929..2059    +  intron         chimeric intron (fragment): chimera between introns from chicken β-actin and rabbit β-globin
   2128..2146    +  promoter       T7 promoter: promoter for bacteriophage T7 RNA polymerase
   2147..2171    +  protein_bind   lac operator: The lac repressor binds to the lac operator to inhibit transcription in E. coli. This inhibition can be relieved by adding lactose or isopropyl-β-D-thiogalactopyranoside (IPTG). lac repressor encoded by lacI
   2187..2296    +  promoter       p10 promoter: baculovirus promoter for expression in insect cells
   2326..2413    +  CDS            lacI (fragment): lac repressor; lacI; The lac repressor binds to the lac operator to inhibit transcription in E. coli. This inhibition can be relieved by adding lactose or isopropyl-β-D-thiogalactopyranoside (IPTG).
   2426..2447    +  protein_bind   CAP binding site: CAP binding activates transcription in the presence of cAMP. E. coli catabolite activator protein
   2462..2492    +  promoter       lac promoter: promoter for the E. coli lac operon
   2500..2516    +  protein_bind   lac operator: The lac repressor binds to the lac operator to inhibit transcription in E. coli. This inhibition can be relieved by adding lactose or isopropyl-β-D-thiogalactopyranoside (IPTG). lac repressor encoded by lacI
   2552..3226    +  CDS            mRFP1: mRFP1 is a basic (constitutively fluorescent) red fluorescent protein published in 2002, derived from Discosoma sp.. It is reported to be a somewhat slowly-maturing monomer with low acid sensitivity.
   3274..3345    +  terminator     rrnB T1 terminator: transcription terminator T1 from the E. coli rrnB gene
   3361..3388    +  terminator     T7Te terminator: phage T7 early transcription terminator
   3433..3501    +  CDS            HBB (fragment): HBB_PONPY - Experimental evidence at transcript level: Swiss-Prot protein existence level 2. Involved in oxygen transport from the lung to the various peripheral tissues. From Pongo pygmaeus (Bornean orangutan).
   3576..3631    +  polyA_signal   β-globin poly(A) signal: rabbit β-globin polyadenylation signal (Gil and Proudfoot, 1987)
   3719..3766    +  terminator     T7 terminator: transcription terminator for bacteriophage T7 RNA polymerase
   3780..3863    +  CDS            PH (fragment): PYHD_NPVAC - Also known as P29, POLH. Experimental evidence at protein level: Swiss-Prot protein existence level 1. Major component of the virus occlusion bodies which are large proteinaceous structures termed polyhedra. These structures serve as the protective package for the virus particles outside the infected host and allow natural transmission of virus between insect hosts, assisting persistence in the environment. Forms the paracrystalline lattice of polyhedra and interacts with enveloped virions as well as other accessory molecules and structures to form a mature viral occlusion body. F
   3867..4239    +  3'UTR          polyhedrin 3' UTR: 3' UTR from the Autographa californica nucleopolyhedrovirus polyhedrin gene (Suzuki et al., 2006)
   4493..4526    +  protein_bind   loxP: Cre-mediated recombination occurs in the 8-bp core sequence (GCATACAT). Cre recombinase
   4694..5281    -  rep_origin     ori: high-copy-number ColE1/pMB1/pBR322/pUC origin of replication
   5294..6154    -  CDS            AmpR: β-lactamase; bla; confers resistance to ampicillin, carbenicillin, and related antibiotics
   6155..4       -  promoter       AmpR promoter (fragment) (across the origin): bla
