[The description below was written by a language model from this plasmid's Addgene catalogue record and pLannotate feature annotations shown in this document.]
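Description:
pPGC-C is an empty acceptor backbone from the pOPIN-GG series, derived from pOPIN-F and catalogued as a bacterial expression vector designed for constructs that carry C-terminal tags. It replicates in E. coli from a high-copy ColE1/pUC-type origin and is selected through the β-lactamase gene (AmpR), which confers ampicillin/carbenicillin resistance. No gene of interest is present.

The expression region keeps the layered promoter architecture typical of pOPIN vectors. A CMV enhancer with the chicken β-actin promoter and intron sequences is followed by a T7 promoter with a lac operator and then the baculovirus p10 promoter. Downstream lie a rabbit β-globin poly(A) signal and a T7 terminator. In principle this allows transcription in mammalian cells, IPTG-regulated T7-based E. coli hosts and insect cells. The cassette is flanked by baculovirus sequences: the lef2/ORF603 recombination region on one side, and a polyhedrin fragment with the polyhedrin 3' UTR on the other. Such flanks are normally used for recombination into a baculoviral genome. A single loxP site is also annotated.

The cloning position holds a self-contained bacterial cassette: a lac promoter with CAP site and operator driving mRFP1, closed by the rrnB T1 and T7Te terminators. This most likely serves as a visual dropout marker that is replaced when parts are assembled into the vector. "GG" in the series name suggests Golden Gate assembly, but the record does not annotate the restriction sites or overhangs.

The depositor sequence (6,238 nt) and the sequencing-derived record (6,202 nt) show the same features in the same order. They differ slightly in length, and the chicken β-actin promoter is annotated as two fragments in the shorter record.
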