Addgene plasmid #174580: pPGC-C
Purpose: (Empty Backbone) pOPIN-GG expression vector compatible with C-terminal tagging, carbenicillin resistant
Depositing lab: Mark Banfield. Depositing organization: John Innes Centre.
Backbone
  Vector backbone: pOPIN-F
  Vector type: Bacterial Expression
Growth in bacteria
  Bacterial resistance: Ampicillin, 100 μg/mL
  Growth temperature: 37°C
  Growth strain: DH5alpha
  Copy number: High Copy
Gene/Insert
  Gene/Insert name: None
Terms and licenses: Academic/Nonprofit Terms; Industry Terms: Not Available to Industry
How to cite: pPGC-C was a gift from Mark Banfield (Addgene plasmid # 174580 ; http://n2t.net/addgene:174580 ; RRID:Addgene_174580)
